>Addgene plasmid #19326 | pCFJ70 - Pmyo-3::twk-18(cn110)::unc-54utr | depositor full sequence | sequence record 8983 | Author sequence
TTATACATAGTTGATAATTCACTGGCCGTCGTTTTACAACGTCGTGACTGGGAAAACCCTGGCGTTACCC
AACTTAATCGCCTTGCAGCACATCCCCCTTTCGCCAGCTGGCGTAATAGCGAAGAGGCCCGCACCGATCG
CCCTTCCCAACAGTTGCGCAGCCTGAATGGCGAATGGCGCCTGATGCGGTATTTTCTCCTTACGCATCTG
TGCGGTATTTCACACCGCATATGGTGCACTCTCAGTACAATCTGCTCTGATGCCGCATAGTTAAGCCAGC
CCCGACACCCGCCAACACCCGCTGACGCGCCCTGACGGGCTTGTCTGCTCCCGGCATCCGCTTACAGACA
AGCTGTGACCGTCTCCGGGAGCTGCATGTGTCAGAGGTTTTCACCGTCATCACCGAAACGCGCGAGACGA
AAGGGCCTCGTGATACGCCTATTTTTATAGGTTAATGTCATGATAATAATGGTTTCTTAGACGTCAGGTG
GCACTTTTCGGGGAAATGTGCGCGGAACCCCTATTTGTTTATTTTTCTAAATACATTCAAATATGTATCC
GCTCATGAGACAATAACCCTGATAAATGCTTCAATAATATTGAAAAAGGAAGAGTATGAGTATTCAACAT
TTCCGTGTCGCCCTTATTCCCTTTTTTGCGGCATTTTGCCTTCCTGTTTTTGCTCACCCAGAAACGCTGG
TGAAAGTAAAAGATGCTGAAGATCAGTTGGGTGCACGAGTGGGTTACATCGAACTGGATCTCAACAGCGG
TAAGATCCTTGAGAGTTTTCGCCCCGAAGAACGTTTTCCAATGATGAGCACTTTTAAAGTTCTGCTATGT
GGCGCGGTATTATCCCGTATTGACGCCGGGCAAGAGCAACTCGGTCGCCGCATACACTATTCTCAGAATG
ACTTGGTTGAGTACTCACCAGTCACAGAAAAGCATCTTACGGATGGCATGACAGTAAGAGAATTATGCAG
TGCTGCCATAACCATGAGTGATAACACTGCGGCCAACTTACTTCTGACAACGATCGGAGGACCGAAGGAG
CTAACCGCTTTTTTGCACAACATGGGGGATCATGTAACTCGCCTTGATCGTTGGGAACCGGAGCTGAATG
AAGCCATACCAAACGACGAGCGTGACACCACGATGCCTGTAGCAATGGCAACAACGTTGCGCAAACTATT
AACTGGCGAACTACTTACTCTAGCTTCCCGGCAACAATTAATAGACTGGATGGAGGCGGATAAAGTTGCA
GGACCACTTCTGCGCTCGGCCCTTCCGGCTGGCTGGTTTATTGCTGATAAATCTGGAGCCGGTGAGCGTG
GGTCTCGCGGTATCATTGCAGCACTGGGGCCAGATGGTAAGCCCTCCCGTATCGTAGTTATCTACACGAC
GGGGAGTCAGGCAACTATGGATGAACGAAATAGACAGATCGCTGAGATAGGTGCCTCACTGATTAAGCAT
TGGTAACTGTCAGACCAAGTTTACTCATATATACTTTAGATTGATTTAAAACTTCATTTTTAATTTAAAA
GGATCTAGGTGAAGATCCTTTTTGATAATCTCATGACCAAAATCCCTTAACGTGAGTTTTCGTTCCACTG
AGCGTCAGACCCCGTAGAAAAGATCAAAGGATCTTCTTGAGATCCTTTTTTTCTGCGCGTAATCTGCTGC
TTGCAAACAAAAAAACCACCGCTACCAGCGGTGGTTTGTTTGCCGGATCAAGAGCTACCAACTCTTTTTC
CGAAGGTAACTGGCTTCAGCAGAGCGCAGATACCAAATACTGTCCTTCTAGTGTAGCCGTAGTTAGGCCA
CCACTTCAAGAACTCTGTAGCACCGCCTACATACCTCGCTCTGCTAATCCTGTTACCAGTGGCTGCTGCC
AGTGGCGATAAGTCGTGTCTTACCGGGTTGGACTCAAGACGATAGTTACCGGATAAGGCGCAGCGGTCGG
GCTGAACGGGGGGTTCGTGCACACAGCCCAGCTTGGAGCGAACGACCTACACCGAACTGAGATACCTACA
GCGTGAGCTATGAGAAAGCGCCACGCTTCCCGAAGGGAGAAAGGCGGACAGGTATCCGGTAAGCGGCAGG
GTCGGAACAGGAGAGCGCACGAGGGAGCTTCCAGGGGGAAACGCCTGGTATCTTTATAGTCCTGTCGGGT
TTCGCCACCTCTGACTTGAGCGTCGATTTTTGTGATGCTCGTCAGGGGGGCGGAGCCTATGGAAAAACGC
CAGCAACGCGGCCTTTTTACGGTTCCTGGTCTTTTGCTGGCCTTTTGCTCACATGTTCTTTCCTGCGTTA
TCCCCTGATTCTGTGGATAACCGTATTACCGCCTTTGAGTGAGCTGATACCAGCGGATAACAATTTCACA
CAGGAAACAGCTATGACCATGATTACGCCAAGCTATCAACTTTGTATAGAAAAGTTGAGTGATTATAGTC
TCTGTTTTCGTTAATTTTGAATTTTGCTTGATAAGGCTGCAACAAAGATCAGGTTGACATATATTTTCAG
TAATTTATTTTAACCTGTACTCTATCACTGCCGGCTATAATAAGTTCTTGAATAAAATAATTTTCCCGAC
AAAACATGAGTATTTCTTTCGAAAATAAAAGTGCAGGCTAATTAGAGATTATTCTGTAATTAACTGCATA
ATTTGTCACGTGCCATAGTTTTACATTCCACTACGTCATAGTTCTTAAAATACTAATCTCCTGAAAATAG
AAGTAGGTGAAGAAAGTTTAATTATCAGTTCTAAAATGACAATTGATCTTTGGAATATGTTCTGAAACTA
CCGATCATTGAACAGATGCTATTTGAATGATATAGAATTGTATATTTGCAATTTCTGAAACGCGTTCTTA
AAGGCACACAGATTAATTCAAAAGGGTCTGGCCGCAAAAAGGTTTATGGTGGCCGATTTTGAGTTTTGTG
TGTGATTGCTTTTTCACAATCAGTGTTTTCAGGATTATGTGATGAACTAGATCTTCAAGTTTCGTTACAT
TTCATATGTTTTCGGAACTCACGAAGTACATATTGGGTATTGTGCTCAAAAAATTCAGCAATCAGCTTCG
CTCCGCTGACTTTAGAACCCAAAAAAATAGTATGGCCAAACTGACTGTGTTACGATCATTTCAATTTTTC
AATACATATTTAAGATTTCTAAGAGTAAGAAGGTCAAAAACTGTTCTGGAATACATATATATTTTTCAGG
TTACAATTAGTCAAAAAGTGCACTGAAATATACGTTTTAATTTCACGAATAACCCAATTAGTTCAATGTA
TTTTTGGTCAACCAACGTTAAAGTTTGGCTTCCAACCAATTATCATTTCTGATCAACCACAATGTTTTTT
CTTTATCTGCAAGTTAATTTTTTATTTTTATCCAGATGTTTGGCATATTTTTCAATTCTTCACTAGCGCC
CACTTCTTGCACTTCCGGCGCCCTGAATCTAATGCATCTGTTGCAAGAATTGAAAGACCAATCAACACAT
TGTTTTCTTCACGAGATACTGAAGAAAATGAATAAAAACAGAGAAAAAGAGCCATGTGATTAGTGACAAC
TGTTGCTAACAGATACCATAGCTTGGACTTGGTACGTGATGGCAACGTATGGGTCAACAAAAATGATTGC
AGAGGGGGTGCAAAACAGTCAAGTCGAGAAAATATGAAAAACAGAAAACAAAGAACAGAAAAATGGGTTT
GAGAGTCAGTATAATTTATAAAAGAAAAATTGTACATAGAAATTAACCATTTTTGTAGAAGAAGTTATTT
TTCAAGCATCGTTAAAAATTATTCAAAGCACCTTATTTCATATTTAATTTTAAACATGGTTAAATGAACA
ACACGGTGCGCAATCAGGAAAACTTGAAATCTGAAACTGTTGTTGTGATCTTCTTCGCAACTGTTCAGAT
AGCACTAGTGTAATGTTAAGAGTGCGCGAATATAATGGAATATAATGGATCACACCTCCTGCCATCAGGT
AAACGTCTCTGTTATCACATATTTCCAACTATTAAATTTTTACCTTTTACAGTTTTACATTTTTTTGAAA
AAAGTAACTTTTTGTCTTCAAAATCCCTGACGAAAATATCAAATATTTTAATCGAGACTGCAGAGGAACC
GATTGATGATTTGGAAAATCCAGCTTTACCTGTGTAAGAACTGAAAAGTTTCATAACCCTAGGGTATTCC
CAGTTACATTCCCCACTGGCTAACAATAGCACCCAGTTTTTCATCACCTTTCTTCAAATTTCTCGGCGAT
TTGTTAAAAACAAAATTTGTGTCCCTTCTCTGATATCTCTATGTCTCTAAACACAAGTTCATCGGAAAAC
GAAGGAGGGTAGGTGTTGGTTGGGCTCCCGAAGTGAAAATAGAAGAGCAAGAATAGAATATTAGAGAGAG
AGTGCAGAGAGGGCGGGATAGCTCCCGGGATTCCGTTTTCTTCTTCTTTATCTTCAACGATGATGTGTGT
GCGTGTTGTATAGATTCTGTTGCTCCCCCACAACTCGCTCCGAAGGCTCAATACAATTCAATTGATATTG
GAGGAGAGCCTACCGGAGTGGGAGGATAAGAAGAAACATAAGAAGAAGAAGAAGAAGAAGCATGCTTCTG
GTTTTTGATGCTATGAAAACGGCACAAAAAGATGATTGAGGTCCCTTTTCAATACCTTCTCTCATCTTTC
AAATCCCATTGAAACCTAAAACTTCTCACCACGCTTTACCATTGTTCTCCAAAAACTTATAGCAATGTCT
ATAACTTTTTTATCTCTGAAAAGCAGTGTTCCATTTTTCTTTTTCCTATTTTATTTCAATTGTTTCTCAC
ATTTCGTTTGGATTCTTTGCTTGTCAACCAGCTTCTTCTTCCACTTTTACCGTCTAATTTTCAGGGCAGG
GAGCCATCAAACCCACGACCACTAGATCCATCTAGAAATGACAAGTTTGTACAAAAAAGCAGGCTTAATG
GCGATTGTTGCGCAAGGAGTTTCTACGATTTTGACGACGTTTCAGAAAACGTTCAAAGGATTACTCCCAT
TGATAATTCTTGTGGCTTACACTCTATTGGGAGCATGGATCTTCTGGATGATCGAAGGAGAAAACGAACG
AGAGATGCTCATTGAGCAACAAAAAGAAAGGGATGAACTCATCCGGCGAACTGTCTATAAAATTAATCAA
TTGCAAATCAAAAGACAGAGAAGATTAATGACGGCCGAGGAAGAATACAACAGAACTGCAAAAGTGTTGA
CTACCTTTCAAGAAACTTTGGGAATTGTACCAGCTGATATGGACAAGGATATTCATTGGACATTCTTGGG
ATCAATCTTCTATTGCATGACAGTCTATACAACTATTGGTTACGGAAACATTGTTCCTGGAACTGGATGG
GGTCGTTTTGCTACTATCCTTTACGCATTCATTGGAATTCCACTCACAGTGCTCAGTCTTTACTGTCTTG
GTAGTCTTTTTGCCAAGGGATGCAAAATGTTGTGGAGATTTTTTTTGAAGTCCACCAGGGTTGTGAGCAA
AGATTTGTCAAATAAGATTTCTGAAGCTGCCGATAATATTGAAGAAGGAACAACGGCAATTACTCCATCA
GCCGAGAAAACAGAAAATAACGATGATGACTTGTTGTCTTTCCCCATCTCCGGCCTCTTGCTTATTACCG
TCATCTGGGTCATTTTCTGTGCGGTCTTGTTCACCTTCCTAGAAGAATGGGACTTTGGAACATCTCTCTA
CTTCACATTGATTTCTTTCACAACCATCGGTTTTGGAGACATTCTTCCATCGGATTACGATTTCATGCCA
ATTGTTGGAGTTCTTCTTCTCATTGGTCTTTCTTTGGTCTCTACAGTGATGACACTCATTCAACAGCAAA
TTGAAGCATTAGCATCGGGAATGAAAGATAACATTGACCAAGAATATGCTCGTGCATTGAACGAGGCTCG
TGAAGACGGAGAGGTTGACGAGCACGTAGATCCAGAAGAAGATCCGGAGAACAATAAAAAGTCCTTTGAC
GCTGTTATCTCCAGAATGAACTGGTCCAAGAGAGGGTTGTATTATCTTCTTCCTGATAGCCAGAAGAAAG
AACTCGCAAAGCAGTCTGAGAAGAAAATGGGAAGAAAAAGTATTAAAATTCAGACTGATAACGATTTGTT
GGAAACACTCATTCGGGAGGAAATTTTGAAGGCGGAGCTCAACAATGAGATGCACAAATATACAGCACCA
CGATCTTCACACCAGCCAAAACTTGTCTATTCTGATGTTCGCGAGAAGGAGGTTCCAATTGAAGTTGTCC
GTGTTGAGCATTTCAATCACGGAAATGAAGACTATCTAGAGCATGACATCTAGTACCCAGCTTTCTTGTA
CAAAGTGGTGATATCTGAGCTCCGCATCGGCCGCTGTCATCAGATCGCCATCTCGCGCCCGTGCCTCTGA
CTTCTAAGTCCAATTACTCTTCAACATCCCTACATGCTCTTTCTCCCTGTGCTCCCACCCCCTATTTTTG
TTATTATCAAAAAACTTCTCTTAATTTCTTTGTTTTTTAGCTTCTTTTAAGTCACCTCTAACAATGAAAT
TGTGTAGATTCAAAAATAGAATTAATTCGTAATAAAAAGTCGAAAAAAATTGTGCTCCCTCCCCCCATTA
ATAATAATTCTATCCCAAAATCTACACAATGTTCTGTGTACACTTCTTATGTTTTTTACTTCTGATAAAT
TTTTTTGAAACATCATAGAAAAAACCGCACACAAAATACCTTATCATATGTTACGTTTCAGTTTATGACC
GCAATTTTTATTTCTTCGCACGTCTGGGCCTCTCATGACGTCAAATCATGCTCATCGTGAAAAAGTTTTG
GAGTATTTTTGGAATTTTTCAATCAAGTGAAAGTTTATGAAATTAATTTTCCTGCTTTTGCTTTTTGGGG
TTTCCCCTATTGTTTGTCAAGATTTCGAGGACGGCGTTTTTCTTGCTAAAATCACAAGTATTGATGAGCA
CGATGCAAGAAAGATCGGAAGAAGGTTTGGGTTTGAGGCTCAGTGGAAGGTGAGTAGAAGTTGATAATTT
GAAAGTGGAGTAGTGTCTATGGGGTTTTTGCCTTAAATGACAGAATACATTCCCAATATACCAAACATAA
CTGTTTCCAACTTTA
Features (pLannotate 1.2.2; 12 found; start..end, strand, type, name):
     17..174     +  CDS            lacZα (fragment): LacZα fragment of β-galactosidase; lacZ fragment
    180..279     -  misc_feature   bom (fragment): basis of mobility region from pBR322
    381..416     -  CDS            rop (fragment): Rop protein, which maintains plasmids at low copy number; rop
    511..615     +  promoter       AmpR promoter: bla
    616..1476    +  CDS            AmpR: β-lactamase; bla; confers resistance to ampicillin, carbenicillin, and related antibiotics
   1647..2235    +  rep_origin     ori: high-copy-number ColE1/pMB1/pBR322/pUC origin of replication
   2417..2437    +  protein_bind   attB4: mutant version of attB; core recombination site for the Gateway® BP reaction BP Clonase™
   4941..4965    +  protein_bind   attB1: mutant version of attB; recombination site for the Gateway® BP reaction BP Clonase™
   4968..6350    +  CDS            twk-18: TWK18_CAEEL - Experimental evidence at protein level: Swiss-Prot protein existence level 1. Outwardly rectifying potassium channel protein; activity is sharply augmented by increase in temperature. From Caenorhabditis elegans.
   6355..6379    -  protein_bind   attB2: mutant version of attB; recombination site for the Gateway® BP reaction BP Clonase™
   6897..7049    +  CDS            aex-5 (fragment): AEX5_CAEEL - Also known as kpc-3 From Caenorhabditis elegans.
   7148..13      -  protein_bind   attB3 (across the origin): mutant version of attB; core recombination site for the Gateway® BP reaction BP Clonase™
