[The description below was written by a language model from this plasmid's Addgene catalogue record and pLannotate feature annotations shown in this document.]
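Description:
pCFJ70 is a C. elegans expression plasmid of about 7.2 kb that carries a muscle-expressed, temperature-sensitive negative selection marker. It is maintained in E. coli as a high-copy plasmid through a ColE1/pUC-type origin and selected with ampicillin via the bla gene and its own promoter. The record gives no named backbone, but the feature table shows short remnants of lacZα, bom and rop in the roughly 2.4 kb vector portion. The insert is bracketed and subdivided by attB4, attB1, attB2 and attB3 sites. This arrangement is characteristic of a three-fragment Gateway assembly with promoter, coding sequence and 3′ UTR slots, although the catalogue entry lists the cloning method as restriction enzyme.

The payload of about 4.7 kb consists of three parts. The myo-3 promoter is not annotated as a feature, but by the plasmid name it presumably occupies the roughly 2.5 kb between attB4 and attB1, and it drives expression in body wall muscle. It is followed by the twk-18(cn110) cDNA between attB1 and attB2. The third part is the unc-54 3′ UTR region between attB2 and attB3, within which the annotation software picks up a fragment matching aex-5. TWK-18 is an outwardly rectifying potassium channel whose activity rises sharply with temperature.

According to the depositor, animals carrying the plasmid are nearly normal at 15 °C but paralyzed at 25 °C. It is intended as a co-injection marker. In the context of single-copy transgene insertion, shifting animals to the higher temperature lets those that still carry the extrachromosomal array be recognised and selected against.
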