Addgene plasmid #19326: pCFJ70 - Pmyo-3::twk-18(cn110)::unc-54utr
Depositing lab: Erik Jorgensen. Depositing organization: University of Utah. Publication: Single-copy insertion of transgenes in Caenorhabditis elegans. Christian Frøkjær-Jensen, M Wayne Davis, Christopher E Hopkins, Blake J Newman, Jason M Thumme, Søren-Peter Olesen, Morten Grunnet & Erik M Jorgensen. 10.1038/ng.248 PubMed 18953339.
Backbone
  Vector backbone: N/A
  Backbone size w/o insert (bp): 2446
  Vector type: Worm Expression
Growth in bacteria
  Bacterial resistance: Ampicillin, 100 μg/mL
  Growth temperature: 37°C
  Growth strain: DH5alpha
  Copy number: High Copy
Gene/Insert
  Gene/Insert name: Pmyo-3::twk-18(cn110)cDNA
  Species: C. elegans (nematode)
  Insert size (bp): 4716
  Cloning method: Restriction Enzyme
  Sequencing primers: 5′ n/a
Terms and licenses: Academic/Nonprofit Terms; Industry Terms: Not Available to Industry
Depositor comments: Use as co-injection marker. Negative selection marker expressed in the body wall muscles. Animals (almost) normal at 15C, paralyzed at 25C.
How to cite: pCFJ70 - Pmyo-3::twk-18(cn110)::unc-54utr was a gift from Erik Jorgensen (Addgene plasmid # 19326 ; http://n2t.net/addgene:19326 ; RRID:Addgene_19326)
