>Addgene plasmid #19326 | pCFJ70 - Pmyo-3::twk-18(cn110)::unc-54utr | addgene partial sequence | sequence record 25122 | 19326 with M13pUC-fwd
ATAAGTGGAACAGTTATGTTTGGTATATTGGGAATGTATTCTGTCATTTAAGGCAAAAACCCCATAGACA
CTACTCCACTTTCAAATTATCAACTTCTACTCACCTTCCACTGAGCCTCAAACCCAAACCTTCTTCCGAT
CTTTCTTGCATCGTGCTCATCAATACTTGTGATTTTAGCAAGAAAAACGCCGTCCTCGAAATCTTGACAA
ACAATAGGGGAAACCCCAAAAAGCAAAAGCAGGAAAATTAATTTCATAAACTTTCACTTGATTGAAAAAT
TCCAAAAATACTCCAAAACTTTTTCACGATGAGCATGATTTGACGTCATGAGAGGCCCAGACGTGCGAAG
AAATAAAAATTGCGGTCATAAACTGAAACGTAACATATGATAAGGTATTTTGTGTGCGGTTTTTTCTATG
ATGTTTCAAAAAAATTTATCAGAAGTAAAAAACATAAGAAGTGTACACAGAACATTGTGTAGATTTTGGG
ATAGAATTATTATTAATGGGGGGAGGGAGCACAATTTTTTTCGACTTTTTATTACGAATTAATTCTATTT
TTGAATCTACACAATTTCATTGTTAGAGGTGACTTAAAAGAAGCTAAAAAACAAAGAAATTAAGAGAAGT
TTTTTGATAATAACAAAAATAGGGGGTGGGAGCACAGGGAGAAAGAGCATGTAGGGATGTTGAAGAGTAA
TTGGACTTAGAAGTCAGAGGCACGGGCGCGAGATGGCGATCTGATGACAGCGGCCGATGCGGAGCTCAGA
TATCACC
